Addgene plasmid #127339: Cdk13_intron3_sg4_pX458
Purpose: sgRNA that cuts within intron 3 of mouse CDK13 genomic locus- guide #4
Depositing lab: Phil Sharp. Depositing organization: Massachusetts Institute of Technology. Publication: Oncogenic CDK13 mutations impede nuclear RNA surveillance. Insco ML, Abraham BJ, Dubbury SJ, Kaltheuner IH, Dust S, Wu C, Chen KY, Liu D, Bellaousov S, Cox AM, Martin BJE, Zhang T, Ludwig CG, Fabo T, Modhurima R, Esgdaille DE, Henriques T, Brown KM, Chanock SJ, Geyer M, Adelman K, Sharp PA, Young RA, Boutz PL, Zon LI. Science. 2023 Apr 21;380(6642):eabn7625. doi: 10.1126/science.abn7625. Epub 2023 Apr 21. PubMed 37079685.
Backbone
  Vector backbone: pX458
  Backbone manufacturer: Feng Zhang Lab (Addgene Plasmid #48138)
  Backbone size w/o insert (bp): 9288
  Total vector size (bp): 9291
  Modifications to backbone: None
  Vector type: Mouse Targeting, CRISPR
Growth in bacteria
  Bacterial resistance: Ampicillin, 100 μg/mL
  Growth temperature: 37°C
  Growth strain: DH5alpha
  Copy number: Unknown
Gene/Insert
  Gene/Insert name: Mouse Cdk13 Intron 3 sgRNA (alt name: Cdk13)
  gRNA/shRNA sequence: GTATCTTCCTGCTAAATATC
  Species: M. musculus (mouse)
  Entrez Gene: Cdk13 (a.k.a. 2310015O17Rik, Cdc2l5)
  Promoter: U6 Promoter
  Cloning method: Restriction Enzyme; 5′ cloning site BbsI (destroyed during cloning); 3′ cloning site BbsI (destroyed during cloning)
  Sequencing primers: 5′ LKO.1 5' primer (gactatcatatgcttaccgt)
Terms and licenses: Academic/Nonprofit Terms; Industry Terms: Not Available to Industry
Depositor comments: Please visit https://doi.org/10.1101/824193 for bioRxiv preprint.
How to cite: Cdk13_intron3_sg4_pX458 was a gift from Phil Sharp (Addgene plasmid # 127339 ; http://n2t.net/addgene:127339 ; RRID:Addgene_127339)
