[The description below was written by a language model from this plasmid's Addgene catalogue record and pLannotate feature annotations shown in this document.]
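Description:
Cdk13_intron3_sg4_pX458 is an all-in-one CRISPR/Cas9 plasmid for mammalian cells, built on the pX458 backbone with no modifications other than insertion of a guide sequence. It is about 9.3 kb, is propagated in E. coli through a high-copy ColE1/pUC-type origin, and is selected with ampicillin via the β-lactamase gene. An f1 phage origin is also annotated, along with a single AAV2 inverted terminal repeat and small bom and rop fragments, which appear to be backbone remnants rather than functional delivery elements.

The plasmid carries two expression units. In the first, the human U6 RNA polymerase III promoter drives a 20-nucleotide spacer, cloned between BbsI sites that were destroyed during cloning. The spacer is fused to the Streptococcus pyogenes gRNA scaffold. This guide, number 4 in its series, directs cleavage within intron 3 of the mouse Cdk13 genomic locus. In the second unit, a CMV enhancer, chicken β-actin promoter and hybrid intron drive S. pyogenes Cas9. The annotation tool labels Cas9 as adjoining N- and C-terminal portions, but they are contiguous and form one coding region. Cas9 is followed by a nucleoplasmin nuclear localization signal and then EGFP, and the unit ends with a bovine growth hormone polyadenylation signal. The feature table does not annotate the short linker between Cas9 and EGFP. In the parental pX458 design this is a 2A self-cleaving peptide, so that EGFP is made as a separate protein marking transfected cells.

The construct is typically transfected transiently into mouse cells, and the green fluorescence allows Cas9-expressing cells to be enriched or sorted. The record describes only intronic cutting of Cdk13 and does not state the editing strategy, such as pairing with other guides or with a donor template.
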