Features (pLannotate 1.2.2; 19 found; start..end, strand, type, name):
      1..241     +  promoter       U6 promoter: RNA polymerase III promoter for human U6 snRNA
    270..345     +  misc_RNA       gRNA scaffold: guide RNA scaffold for the Streptococcus pyogenes CRISPR/Cas9 system
    352..395     +  misc_RNA       gRNA scaffold (fragment): guide RNA scaffold for the Streptococcus pyogenes CRISPR/Cas9 system
    442..727     +  enhancer       CMV enhancer: human cytomegalovirus immediate early enhancer; contains an 18-bp deletion relative to the standard CMV enhancer
    729..1006    +  promoter       chicken β-actin promoter: No description available
   1007..1234    +  intron         hybrid intron: hybrid between chicken β-actin (CBA) and minute virus of mice (MMV) introns (Gray et al., 2011)
   1372..2973    +  CDS            Cas9(N): N-terminal portion of Streptococcus pyogenes Cas9 (Zetsche et al., 2015)
   2974..5472    +  CDS            Cas9(C): C-terminal portion of Streptococcus pyogenes Cas9 (Zetsche et al., 2015)
   5473..5520    +  CDS            nucleoplasmin NLS: bipartite nuclear localization signal from nucleoplasmin
   5590..6303    +  CDS            EGFP: EGFP is a basic (constitutively fluorescent) green fluorescent protein published in 1996, derived from Aequorea victoria. It is reported to be a rapidly-maturing weak dimer with moderate acid sensitivity.
   6337..6448    +  polyA_signal   bGH poly(A) signal: bovine growth hormone polyadenylation signal
   6553..6693    +  repeat_region  AAV2 ITR: inverted terminal repeat of adeno-associated virus serotype 2 inverted
   6698..6749    -  misc_feature   bom (fragment): basis of mobility region from pBR322
   6768..7223    +  rep_origin     f1 ori (sequence partly withheld): f1 bacteriophage origin of replication; arrow indicates direction of (+) strand synthesis
   7224..7273    -  misc_feature   bom (fragment): basis of mobility region from pBR322
   7375..7410    -  CDS            rop (fragment): Rop protein, which maintains plasmids at low copy number; rop
   7505..7609    +  promoter       AmpR promoter: bla
   7610..8470    +  CDS            AmpR: β-lactamase; bla; confers resistance to ampicillin, carbenicillin, and related antibiotics
   8641..9229    +  rep_origin     ori: high-copy-number ColE1/pMB1/pBR322/pUC origin of replication
>Addgene plasmid #127339 | Cdk13_intron3_sg4_pX458 | depositor full sequence | sequence record 243521 | Cdk13_intron3_sg4_pX458 sequence 9290 bps
GAGGGCCTATTTCCCATGATTCCTTCATATTTGCATATACGATACAAGGCTGTTAGAGAGATAATTGGAA
TTAATTTGACTGTAAACACAAAGATATTAGTACAAAATACGTGACGTAGAAAGTAATAATTTCTTGGGTA
GTTTGCAGTTTTAAAATTATGTTTTAAAATGGACTATCATATGCTTACCGTAACTTGAAAGTATTTCGAT
TTCTTGGCTTTATATATCTTGTGGAAAGGACGAAACACCGTATCTTCCTGCTAAATATCGTTTTAGAGCT
AGAAATAGCAAGTTAAAATAAGGCTAGTCCGTTATCAACTTGAAAAAGTGGCACCGAGTCGGTGCTTTTT
TGTTTTAGAGCTAGAAATAGCAAGTTAAAATAAGGCTAGTCCGTTTTTAGCGCGTGCGCCAATTCTGCAG
ACAAATGGCTCTAGAGGTACCCGTTACATAACTTACGGTAAATGGCCCGCCTGGCTGACCGCCCAACGAC
CCCCGCCCATTGACGTCAATAGTAACGCCAATAGGGACTTTCCATTGACGTCAATGGGTGGAGTATTTAC
GGTAAACTGCCCACTTGGCAGTACATCAAGTGTATCATATGCCAAGTACGCCCCCTATTGACGTCAATGA
CGGTAAATGGCCCGCCTGGCATTGTGCCCAGTACATGACCTTATGGGACTTTCCTACTTGGCAGTACATC
TACGTATTAGTCATCGCTATTACCATGGTCGAGGTGAGCCCCACGTTCTGCTTCACTCTCCCCATCTCCC
CCCCCTCCCCACCCCCAATTTTGTATTTATTTATTTTTTAATTATTTTGTGCAGCGATGGGGGCGGGGGG
GGGGGGGGGGCGCGCGCCAGGCGGGGCGGGGCGGGGCGAGGGGCGGGGCGGGGCGAGGCGGAGAGGTGCG
GCGGCAGCCAATCAGAGCGGCGCGCTCCGAAAGTTTCCTTTTATGGCGAGGCGGCGGCGGCGGCGGCCCT
ATAAAAAGCGAAGCGCGCGGCGGGCGGGAGTCGCTGCGCGCTGCCTTCGCCCCGTGCCCCGCTCCGCCGC
CGCCTCGCGCCGCCCGCCCCGGCTCTGACTGACCGCGTTACTCCCACAGGTGAGCGGGCGGGACGGCCCT
TCTCCTCCGGGCTGTAATTAGCTGAGCAAGAGGTAAGGGTTTAAGGGATGGTTGGTTGGTGGGGTATTAA
TGTTTAATTACCTGGAGCACCTGCCTGAAATCACTTTTTTTCAGGTTGGACCGGTGCCACCATGGACTAT
AAGGACCACGACGGAGACTACAAGGATCATGATATTGATTACAAAGACGATGACGATAAGATGGCCCCAA
AGAAGAAGCGGAAGGTCGGTATCCACGGAGTCCCAGCAGCCGACAAGAAGTACAGCATCGGCCTGGACAT
CGGCACCAACTCTGTGGGCTGGGCCGTGATCACCGACGAGTACAAGGTGCCCAGCAAGAAATTCAAGGTG
CTGGGCAACACCGACCGGCACAGCATCAAGAAGAACCTGATCGGAGCCCTGCTGTTCGACAGCGGCGAAA
CAGCCGAGGCCACCCGGCTGAAGAGAACCGCCAGAAGAAGATACACCAGACGGAAGAACCGGATCTGCTA
TCTGCAAGAGATCTTCAGCAACGAGATGGCCAAGGTGGACGACAGCTTCTTCCACAGACTGGAAGAGTCC
TTCCTGGTGGAAGAGGATAAGAAGCACGAGCGGCACCCCATCTTCGGCAACATCGTGGACGAGGTGGCCT
ACCACGAGAAGTACCCCACCATCTACCACCTGAGAAAGAAACTGGTGGACAGCACCGACAAGGCCGACCT
GCGGCTGATCTATCTGGCCCTGGCCCACATGATCAAGTTCCGGGGCCACTTCCTGATCGAGGGCGACCTG
AACCCCGACAACAGCGACGTGGACAAGCTGTTCATCCAGCTGGTGCAGACCTACAACCAGCTGTTCGAGG
AAAACCCCATCAACGCCAGCGGCGTGGACGCCAAGGCCATCCTGTCTGCCAGACTGAGCAAGAGCAGACG
GCTGGAAAATCTGATCGCCCAGCTGCCCGGCGAGAAGAAGAATGGCCTGTTCGGAAACCTGATTGCCCTG
AGCCTGGGCCTGACCCCCAACTTCAAGAGCAACTTCGACCTGGCCGAGGATGCCAAACTGCAGCTGAGCA
AGGACACCTACGACGACGACCTGGACAACCTGCTGGCCCAGATCGGCGACCAGTACGCCGACCTGTTTCT
GGCCGCCAAGAACCTGTCCGACGCCATCCTGCTGAGCGACATCCTGAGAGTGAACACCGAGATCACCAAG
GCCCCCCTGAGCGCCTCTATGATCAAGAGATACGACGAGCACCACCAGGACCTGACCCTGCTGAAAGCTC
TCGTGCGGCAGCAGCTGCCTGAGAAGTACAAAGAGATTTTCTTCGACCAGAGCAAGAACGGCTACGCCGG
CTACATTGACGGCGGAGCCAGCCAGGAAGAGTTCTACAAGTTCATCAAGCCCATCCTGGAAAAGATGGAC
GGCACCGAGGAACTGCTCGTGAAGCTGAACAGAGAGGACCTGCTGCGGAAGCAGCGGACCTTCGACAACG
GCAGCATCCCCCACCAGATCCACCTGGGAGAGCTGCACGCCATTCTGCGGCGGCAGGAAGATTTTTACCC
ATTCCTGAAGGACAACCGGGAAAAGATCGAGAAGATCCTGACCTTCCGCATCCCCTACTACGTGGGCCCT
CTGGCCAGGGGAAACAGCAGATTCGCCTGGATGACCAGAAAGAGCGAGGAAACCATCACCCCCTGGAACT
TCGAGGAAGTGGTGGACAAGGGCGCTTCCGCCCAGAGCTTCATCGAGCGGATGACCAACTTCGATAAGAA
CCTGCCCAACGAGAAGGTGCTGCCCAAGCACAGCCTGCTGTACGAGTACTTCACCGTGTATAACGAGCTG
ACCAAAGTGAAATACGTGACCGAGGGAATGAGAAAGCCCGCCTTCCTGAGCGGCGAGCAGAAAAAGGCCA
TCGTGGACCTGCTGTTCAAGACCAACCGGAAAGTGACCGTGAAGCAGCTGAAAGAGGACTACTTCAAGAA
AATCGAGTGCTTCGACTCCGTGGAAATCTCCGGCGTGGAAGATCGGTTCAACGCCTCCCTGGGCACATAC
CACGATCTGCTGAAAATTATCAAGGACAAGGACTTCCTGGACAATGAGGAAAACGAGGACATTCTGGAAG
ATATCGTGCTGACCCTGACACTGTTTGAGGACAGAGAGATGATCGAGGAACGGCTGAAAACCTATGCCCA
CCTGTTCGACGACAAAGTGATGAAGCAGCTGAAGCGGCGGAGATACACCGGCTGGGGCAGGCTGAGCCGG
AAGCTGATCAACGGCATCCGGGACAAGCAGTCCGGCAAGACAATCCTGGATTTCCTGAAGTCCGACGGCT
TCGCCAACAGAAACTTCATGCAGCTGATCCACGACGACAGCCTGACCTTTAAAGAGGACATCCAGAAAGC
CCAGGTGTCCGGCCAGGGCGATAGCCTGCACGAGCACATTGCCAATCTGGCCGGCAGCCCCGCCATTAAG
AAGGGCATCCTGCAGACAGTGAAGGTGGTGGACGAGCTCGTGAAAGTGATGGGCCGGCACAAGCCCGAGA
ACATCGTGATCGAAATGGCCAGAGAGAACCAGACCACCCAGAAGGGACAGAAGAACAGCCGCGAGAGAAT
GAAGCGGATCGAAGAGGGCATCAAAGAGCTGGGCAGCCAGATCCTGAAAGAACACCCCGTGGAAAACACC
CAGCTGCAGAACGAGAAGCTGTACCTGTACTACCTGCAGAATGGGCGGGATATGTACGTGGACCAGGAAC
TGGACATCAACCGGCTGTCCGACTACGATGTGGACCATATCGTGCCTCAGAGCTTTCTGAAGGACGACTC
CATCGACAACAAGGTGCTGACCAGAAGCGACAAGAACCGGGGCAAGAGCGACAACGTGCCCTCCGAAGAG
GTCGTGAAGAAGATGAAGAACTACTGGCGGCAGCTGCTGAACGCCAAGCTGATTACCCAGAGAAAGTTCG
ACAATCTGACCAAGGCCGAGAGAGGCGGCCTGAGCGAACTGGATAAGGCCGGCTTCATCAAGAGACAGCT
GGTGGAAACCCGGCAGATCACAAAGCACGTGGCACAGATCCTGGACTCCCGGATGAACACTAAGTACGAC
GAGAATGACAAGCTGATCCGGGAAGTGAAAGTGATCACCCTGAAGTCCAAGCTGGTGTCCGATTTCCGGA
AGGATTTCCAGTTTTACAAAGTGCGCGAGATCAACAACTACCACCACGCCCACGACGCCTACCTGAACGC
CGTCGTGGGAACCGCCCTGATCAAAAAGTACCCTAAGCTGGAAAGCGAGTTCGTGTACGGCGACTACAAG
GTGTACGACGTGCGGAAGATGATCGCCAAGAGCGAGCAGGAAATCGGCAAGGCTACCGCCAAGTACTTCT
TCTACAGCAACATCATGAACTTTTTCAAGACCGAGATTACCCTGGCCAACGGCGAGATCCGGAAGCGGCC
TCTGATCGAGACAAACGGCGAAACCGGGGAGATCGTGTGGGATAAGGGCCGGGATTTTGCCACCGTGCGG
AAAGTGCTGAGCATGCCCCAAGTGAATATCGTGAAAAAGACCGAGGTGCAGACAGGCGGCTTCAGCAAAG
AGTCTATCCTGCCCAAGAGGAACAGCGATAAGCTGATCGCCAGAAAGAAGGACTGGGACCCTAAGAAGTA
CGGCGGCTTCGACAGCCCCACCGTGGCCTATTCTGTGCTGGTGGTGGCCAAAGTGGAAAAGGGCAAGTCC
AAGAAACTGAAGAGTGTGAAAGAGCTGCTGGGGATCACCATCATGGAAAGAAGCAGCTTCGAGAAGAATC
CCATCGACTTTCTGGAAGCCAAGGGCTACAAAGAAGTGAAAAAGGACCTGATCATCAAGCTGCCTAAGTA
CTCCCTGTTCGAGCTGGAAAACGGCCGGAAGAGAATGCTGGCCTCTGCCGGCGAACTGCAGAAGGGAAAC
GAACTGGCCCTGCCCTCCAAATATGTGAACTTCCTGTACCTGGCCAGCCACTATGAGAAGCTGAAGGGCT
CCCCCGAGGATAATGAGCAGAAACAGCTGTTTGTGGAACAGCACAAGCACTACCTGGACGAGATCATCGA
GCAGATCAGCGAGTTCTCCAAGAGAGTGATCCTGGCCGACGCTAATCTGGACAAAGTGCTGTCCGCCTAC
AACAAGCACCGGGATAAGCCCATCAGAGAGCAGGCCGAGAATATCATCCACCTGTTTACCCTGACCAATC
TGGGAGCCCCTGCCGCCTTCAAGTACTTTGACACCACCATCGACCGGAAGAGGTACACCAGCACCAAAGA
GGTGCTGGACGCCACCCTGATCCACCAGAGCATCACCGGCCTGTACGAGACACGGATCGACCTGTCTCAG
CTGGGAGGCGACAAAAGGCCGGCGGCCACGAAAAAGGCCGGCCAGGCAAAAAAGAAAAAGGAATTCGGCA
GTGGAGAGGGCAGAGGAAGTCTGCTAACATGCGGTGACGTCGAGGAGAATCCTGGCCCAGTGAGCAAGGG
CGAGGAGCTGTTCACCGGGGTGGTGCCCATCCTGGTCGAGCTGGACGGCGACGTAAACGGCCACAAGTTC
AGCGTGTCCGGCGAGGGCGAGGGCGATGCCACCTACGGCAAGCTGACCCTGAAGTTCATCTGCACCACCG
GCAAGCTGCCCGTGCCCTGGCCCACCCTCGTGACCACCCTGACCTACGGCGTGCAGTGCTTCAGCCGCTA
CCCCGACCACATGAAGCAGCACGACTTCTTCAAGTCCGCCATGCCCGAAGGCTACGTCCAGGAGCGCACC
ATCTTCTTCAAGGACGACGGCAACTACAAGACCCGCGCCGAGGTGAAGTTCGAGGGCGACACCCTGGTGA
ACCGCATCGAGCTGAAGGGCATCGACTTCAAGGAGGACGGCAACATCCTGGGGCACAAGCTGGAGTACAA
CTACAACAGCCACAACGTCTATATCATGGCCGACAAGCAGAAGAACGGCATCAAGGTGAACTTCAAGATC
CGCCACAACATCGAGGACGGCAGCGTGCAGCTCGCCGACCACTACCAGCAGAACACCCCCATCGGCGACG
GCCCCGTGCTGCTGCCCGACAACCACTACCTGAGCACCCAGTCCGCCCTGAGCAAAGACCCCAACGAGAA
GCGCGATCACATGGTCCTGCTGGAGTTCGTGACCGCCGCCGGGATCACTCTCGGCATGGACGAGCTGTAC
AAGGAATTCTAACTAGAGCTCGCTGATCAGCCTCGACTGTGCCTTCTAGTTGCCAGCCATCTGTTGTTTG
CCCCTCCCCCGTGCCTTCCTTGACCCTGGAAGGTGCCACTCCCACTGTCCTTTCCTAATAAAATGAGGAA
ATTGCATCGCATTGTCTGAGTAGGTGTCATTCTATTCTGGGGGGTGGGGTGGGGCAGGACAGCAAGGGGG
AGGATTGGGAAGAGAATAGCAGGCATGCTGGGGAGCGGCCGCAGGAACCCCTAGTGATGGAGTTGGCCAC
TCCCTCTCTGCGCGCTCGCTCGCTCACTGAGGCCGGGCGACCAAAGGTCGCCCGACGCCCGGGCTTTGCC
CGGGCGGCCTCAGTGAGCGAGCGAGCGCGCAGCTGCCTGCAGGGGCGCCTGATGCGGTATTTTCTCCTTA
CGCATCTGTGCGGTATTTCACACCGCATA
[95 nt withheld, positions 6750-6844]
T
[46 nt withheld, positions 6846-6891]
C
[141 nt withheld, positions 6893-7033]
CCTTTGACGTTGGAGTCCACGTTCTTT
[37 nt withheld, positions 7061-7097]
ACTCTATCTCGGGCTATTCTTTTGATTTATAAGGGATTTTGCCGATTTCGGTCTATTGGTTAAAAAATGA
GCTGATTTAACAAAAATTTAACGCGAATTTTAACAAAATATTAACGTTTACAATTTTATGGTGCACTCTC
AGTACAATCTGCTCTGATGCCGCATAGTTAAGCCAGCCCCGACACCCGCCAACACCCGCTGACGCGCCCT
GACGGGCTTGTCTGCTCCCGGCATCCGCTTACAGACAAGCTGTGACCGTCTCCGGGAGCTGCATGTGTCA
GAGGTTTTCACCGTCATCACCGAAACGCGCGAGACGAAAGGGCCTCGTGATACGCCTATTTTTATAGGTT
AATGTCATGATAATAATGGTTTCTTAGACGTCAGGTGGCACTTTTCGGGGAAATGTGCGCGGAACCCCTA
TTTGTTTATTTTTCTAAATACATTCAAATATGTATCCGCTCATGAGACAATAACCCTGATAAATGCTTCA
ATAATATTGAAAAAGGAAGAGTATGAGTATTCAACATTTCCGTGTCGCCCTTATTCCCTTTTTTGCGGCA
TTTTGCCTTCCTGTTTTTGCTCACCCAGAAACGCTGGTGAAAGTAAAAGATGCTGAAGATCAGTTGGGTG
CACGAGTGGGTTACATCGAACTGGATCTCAACAGCGGTAAGATCCTTGAGAGTTTTCGCCCCGAAGAACG
TTTTCCAATGATGAGCACTTTTAAAGTTCTGCTATGTGGCGCGGTATTATCCCGTATTGACGCCGGGCAA
GAGCAACTCGGTCGCCGCATACACTATTCTCAGAATGACTTGGTTGAGTACTCACCAGTCACAGAAAAGC
ATCTTACGGATGGCATGACAGTAAGAGAATTATGCAGTGCTGCCATAACCATGAGTGATAACACTGCGGC
CAACTTACTTCTGACAACGATCGGAGGACCGAAGGAGCTAACCGCTTTTTTGCACAACATGGGGGATCAT
GTAACTCGCCTTGATCGTTGGGAACCGGAGCTGAATGAAGCCATACCAAACGACGAGCGTGACACCACGA
TGCCTGTAGCAATGGCAACAACGTTGCGCAAACTATTAACTGGCGAACTACTTACTCTAGCTTCCCGGCA
ACAATTAATAGACTGGATGGAGGCGGATAAAGTTGCAGGACCACTTCTGCGCTCGGCCCTTCCGGCTGGC
TGGTTTATTGCTGATAAATCTGGAGCCGGTGAGCGTGGAAGCCGCGGTATCATTGCAGCACTGGGGCCAG
ATGGTAAGCCCTCCCGTATCGTAGTTATCTACACGACGGGGAGTCAGGCAACTATGGATGAACGAAATAG
ACAGATCGCTGAGATAGGTGCCTCACTGATTAAGCATTGGTAACTGTCAGACCAAGTTTACTCATATATA
CTTTAGATTGATTTAAAACTTCATTTTTAATTTAAAAGGATCTAGGTGAAGATCCTTTTTGATAATCTCA
TGACCAAAATCCCTTAACGTGAGTTTTCGTTCCACTGAGCGTCAGACCCCGTAGAAAAGATCAAAGGATC
TTCTTGAGATCCTTTTTTTCTGCGCGTAATCTGCTGCTTGCAAACAAAAAAACCACCGCTACCAGCGGTG
GTTTGTTTGCCGGATCAAGAGCTACCAACTCTTTTTCCGAAGGTAACTGGCTTCAGCAGAGCGCAGATAC
CAAATACTGTTCTTCTAGTGTAGCCGTAGTTAGGCCACCACTTCAAGAACTCTGTAGCACCGCCTACATA
CCTCGCTCTGCTAATCCTGTTACCAGTGGCTGCTGCCAGTGGCGATAAGTCGTGTCTTACCGGGTTGGAC
TCAAGACGATAGTTACCGGATAAGGCGCAGCGGTCGGGCTGAACGGGGGGTTCGTGCACACAGCCCAGCT
TGGAGCGAACGACCTACACCGAACTGAGATACCTACAGCGTGAGCTATGAGAAAGCGCCACGCTTCCCGA
AGGGAGAAAGGCGGACAGGTATCCGGTAAGCGGCAGGGTCGGAACAGGAGAGCGCACGAGGGAGCTTCCA
GGGGGAAACGCCTGGTATCTTTATAGTCCTGTCGGGTTTCGCCACCTCTGACTTGAGCGTCGATTTTTGT
GATGCTCGTCAGGGGGGCGGAGCCTATGGAAAAACGCCAGCAACGCGGCCTTTTTACGGTTCCTGGCCTT
TTGCTGGCCTTTTGCTCACATGT
