Features (pLannotate 1.2.2; 19 found; start..end, strand, type, name):
      1..241     +  promoter       U6 promoter: RNA polymerase III promoter for human U6 snRNA
    270..345     +  misc_RNA       gRNA scaffold: guide RNA scaffold for the Streptococcus pyogenes CRISPR/Cas9 system
    352..395     +  misc_RNA       gRNA scaffold (fragment): guide RNA scaffold for the Streptococcus pyogenes CRISPR/Cas9 system
    442..727     +  enhancer       CMV enhancer: human cytomegalovirus immediate early enhancer; contains an 18-bp deletion relative to the standard CMV enhancer
    729..1006    +  promoter       chicken β-actin promoter: No description available
   1007..1234    +  intron         hybrid intron: hybrid between chicken β-actin (CBA) and minute virus of mice (MMV) introns (Gray et al., 2011)
   1372..2973    +  CDS            Cas9(N): N-terminal portion of Streptococcus pyogenes Cas9 (Zetsche et al., 2015)
   2974..5472    +  CDS            Cas9(C): C-terminal portion of Streptococcus pyogenes Cas9 (Zetsche et al., 2015)
   5473..5520    +  CDS            nucleoplasmin NLS: bipartite nuclear localization signal from nucleoplasmin
   5590..6303    +  CDS            EGFP: EGFP is a basic (constitutively fluorescent) green fluorescent protein published in 1996, derived from Aequorea victoria. It is reported to be a rapidly-maturing weak dimer with moderate acid sensitivity.
   6337..6448    +  polyA_signal   bGH poly(A) signal: bovine growth hormone polyadenylation signal
   6553..6693    +  repeat_region  AAV2 ITR: inverted terminal repeat of adeno-associated virus serotype 2 inverted
   6698..6749    -  misc_feature   bom (fragment): basis of mobility region from pBR322
   6768..7223    +  rep_origin     f1 ori (sequence partly withheld): f1 bacteriophage origin of replication; arrow indicates direction of (+) strand synthesis
   7224..7273    -  misc_feature   bom (fragment): basis of mobility region from pBR322
   7375..7410    -  CDS            rop (fragment): Rop protein, which maintains plasmids at low copy number; rop
   7505..7609    +  promoter       AmpR promoter: bla
   7610..8470    +  CDS            AmpR: β-lactamase; bla; confers resistance to ampicillin, carbenicillin, and related antibiotics
   8641..9229    +  rep_origin     ori: high-copy-number ColE1/pMB1/pBR322/pUC origin of replication
>Addgene plasmid #127339 | Cdk13_intron3_sg4_pX458 | addgene full sequence | sequence record 246597 | Addgene NGS Result
GAGGGCCTATTTCCCATGATTCCTTCATATTTGCATATACGATACAAGGCTGTTAGAGAGATAATTGGAA
TTAATTTGACTGTAAACACAAAGATATTAGTACAAAATACGTGACGTAGAAAGTAATAATTTCTTGGGTA
GTTTGCAGTTTTAAAATTATGTTTTAAAATGGACTATCATATGCTTACCGTAACTTGAAAGTATTTCGAT
TTCTTGGCTTTATATATCTTGTGGAAAGGACGAAACACCGTATCTTCCTGCTAAATATCGTTTTAGAGCT
AGAAATAGCAAGTTAAAATAAGGCTAGTCCGTTATCAACTTGAAAAAGTGGCACCGAGTCGGTGCTTTTT
TGTTTTAGAGCTAGAAATAGCAAGTTAAAATAAGGCTAGTCCGTTTTTAGCGCGTGCGCCAATTCTGCAG
ACAAATGGCTCTAGAGGTACCCGTTACATAACTTACGGTAAATGGCCCGCCTGGCTGACCGCCCAACGAC
CCCCGCCCATTGACGTCAATAGTAACGCCAATAGGGACTTTCCATTGACGTCAATGGGTGGAGTATTTAC
GGTAAACTGCCCACTTGGCAGTACATCAAGTGTATCATATGCCAAGTACGCCCCCTATTGACGTCAATGA
CGGTAAATGGCCCGCCTGGCATTGTGCCCAGTACATGACCTTATGGGACTTTCCTACTTGGCAGTACATC
TACGTATTAGTCATCGCTATTACCATGGTCGAGGTGAGCCCCACGTTCTGCTTCACTCTCCCCATCTCCC
CCCCCTCCCCACCCCCAATTTTGTATTTATTTATTTTTTAATTATTTTGTGCAGCGATGGGGGCGGGGGG
GGGGGGGGGGCGCGCGCCRGGSGGGGGGGGGGGGGGGGGGGGGGGGGGSGGGGSGRGGCGGAGAGGTGCG
GCGGCAGCCAATCAGAGCGGCGCGCTCCGAAAGTTTCCTTTTATGGCGAGGCGGCGGCGGCGGCGGCCCT
ATAAAAAGCGAAGCGCGCGGCGGGCGGGAGTCGCTGCGCGCTGCCTTCGCCCCGTGCCCCGCTCCGCCGC
CGCCTCGCGCCGCCCGCCCCGGCTCTGACTGACCGCGTTACTCCCACAGGTGAGCGGGCGGGACGGCCCT
TCTCCTCCGGGCTGTAATTAGCTGAGCAAGAGGTAAGGGTTTAAGGGATGGTTGGTTGGTGGGGTATTAA
TGTTTAATTACCTGGAGCACCTGCCTGAAATCACTTTTTTTCAGGTTGGACCGGTGCCACCATGGACTAT
AAGGACCACGACGGAGACTACAAGGATCATGATATTGATTACAAAGACGATGACGATAAGATGGCCCCAA
AGAAGAAGCGGAAGGTCGGTATCCACGGAGTCCCAGCAGCCGACAAGAAGTACAGCATCGGCCTGGACAT
CGGCACCAACTCTGTGGGCTGGGCCGTGATCACCGACGAGTACAAGGTGCCCAGCAAGAAATTCAAGGTG
CTGGGCAACACCGACCGGCACAGCATCAAGAAGAACCTGATCGGAGCCCTGCTGTTCGACAGCGGCGAAA
CAGCCGAGGCCACCCGGCTGAAGAGAACCGCCAGAAGAAGATACACCAGACGGAAGAACCGGATCTGCTA
TCTGCAAGAGATCTTCAGCAACGAGATGGCCAAGGTGGACGACAGCTTCTTCCACAGACTGGAAGAGTCC
TTCCTGGTGGAAGAGGATAAGAAGCACGAGCGGCACCCCATCTTCGGCAACATCGTGGACGAGGTGGCCT
ACCACGAGAAGTACCCCACCATCTACCACCTGAGAAAGAAACTGGTGGACAGCACCGACAAGGCCGACCT
GCGGCTGATCTATCTGGCCCTGGCCCACATGATCAAGTTCCGGGGCCACTTCCTGATCGAGGGCGACCTG
AACCCCGACAACAGCGACGTGGACAAGCTGTTCATCCAGCTGGTGCAGACCTACAACCAGCTGTTCGAGG
AAAACCCCATCAACGCCAGCGGCGTGGACGCCAAGGCCATCCTGTCTGCCAGACTGAGCAAGAGCAGACG
GCTGGAAAATCTGATCGCCCAGCTGCCCGGCGAGAAGAAGAATGGCCTGTTCGGAAACCTGATTGCCCTG
AGCCTGGGCCTGACCCCCAACTTCAAGAGCAACTTCGACCTGGCCGAGGATGCCAAACTGCAGCTGAGCA
AGGACACCTACGACGACGACCTGGACAACCTGCTGGCCCAGATCGGCGACCAGTACGCCGACCTGTTTCT
GGCCGCCAAGAACCTGTCCGACGCCATCCTGCTGAGCGACATCCTGAGAGTGAACACCGAGATCACCAAG
GCCCCCCTGAGCGCCTCTATGATCAAGAGATACGACGAGCACCACCAGGACCTGACCCTGCTGAAAGCTC
TCGTGCGGCAGCAGCTGCCTGAGAAGTACAAAGAGATTTTCTTCGACCAGAGCAAGAACGGCTACGCCGG
CTACATTGACGGCGGAGCCAGCCAGGAAGAGTTCTACAAGTTCATCAAGCCCATCCTGGAAAAGATGGAC
GGCACCGAGGAACTGCTCGTGAAGCTGAACAGAGAGGACCTGCTGCGGAAGCAGCGGACCTTCGACAACG
GCAGCATCCCCCACCAGATCCACCTGGGAGAGCTGCACGCCATTCTGCGGCGGCAGGAAGATTTTTACCC
ATTCCTGAAGGACAACCGGGAAAAGATCGAGAAGATCCTGACCTTCCGCATCCCCTACTACGTGGGCCCT
CTGGCCAGGGGAAACAGCAGATTCGCCTGGATGACCAGAAAGAGCGAGGAAACCATCACCCCCTGGAACT
TCGAGGAAGTGGTGGACAAGGGCGCTTCCGCCCAGAGCTTCATCGAGCGGATGACCAACTTCGATAAGAA
CCTGCCCAACGAGAAGGTGCTGCCCAAGCACAGCCTGCTGTACGAGTACTTCACCGTGTATAACGAGCTG
ACCAAAGTGAAATACGTGACCGAGGGAATGAGAAAGCCCGCCTTCCTGAGCGGCGAGCAGAAAAAGGCCA
TCGTGGACCTGCTGTTCAAGACCAACCGGAAAGTGACCGTGAAGCAGCTGAAAGAGGACTACTTCAAGAA
AATCGAGTGCTTCGACTCCGTGGAAATCTCCGGCGTGGAAGATCGGTTCAACGCCTCCCTGGGCACATAC
CACGATCTGCTGAAAATTATCAAGGACAAGGACTTCCTGGACAATGAGGAAAACGAGGACATTCTGGAAG
ATATCGTGCTGACCCTGACACTGTTTGAGGACAGAGAGATGATCGAGGAACGGCTGAAAACCTATGCCCA
CCTGTTCGACGACAAAGTGATGAAGCAGCTGAAGCGGCGGAGATACACCGGCTGGGGCAGGCTGAGCCGG
AAGCTGATCAACGGCATCCGGGACAAGCAGTCCGGCAAGACAATCCTGGATTTCCTGAAGTCCGACGGCT
TCGCCAACAGAAACTTCATGCAGCTGATCCACGACGACAGCCTGACCTTTAAAGAGGACATCCAGAAAGC
CCAGGTGTCCGGCCAGGGCGATAGCCTGCACGAGCACATTGCCAATCTGGCCGGCAGCCCCGCCATTAAG
AAGGGCATCCTGCAGACAGTGAAGGTGGTGGACGAGCTCGTGAAAGTGATGGGCCGGCACAAGCCCGAGA
ACATCGTGATCGAAATGGCCAGAGAGAACCAGACCACCCAGAAGGGACAGAAGAACAGCCGCGAGAGAAT
GAAGCGGATCGAAGAGGGCATCAAAGAGCTGGGCAGCCAGATCCTGAAAGAACACCCCGTGGAAAACACC
CAGCTGCAGAACGAGAAGCTGTACCTGTACTACCTGCAGAATGGGCGGGATATGTACGTGGACCAGGAAC
TGGACATCAACCGGCTGTCCGACTACGATGTGGACCATATCGTGCCTCAGAGCTTTCTGAAGGACGACTC
CATCGACAACAAGGTGCTGACCAGAAGCGACAAGAACCGGGGCAAGAGCGACAACGTGCCCTCCGAAGAG
GTCGTGAAGAAGATGAAGAACTACTGGCGGCAGCTGCTGAACGCCAAGCTGATTACCCAGAGAAAGTTCG
ACAATCTGACCAAGGCCGAGAGAGGCGGCCTGAGCGAACTGGATAAGGCCGGCTTCATCAAGAGACAGCT
GGTGGAAACCCGGCAGATCACAAAGCACGTGGCACAGATCCTGGACTCCCGGATGAACACTAAGTACGAC
GAGAATGACAAGCTGATCCGGGAAGTGAAAGTGATCACCCTGAAGTCCAAGCTGGTGTCCGATTTCCGGA
AGGATTTCCAGTTTTACAAAGTGCGCGAGATCAACAACTACCACCACGCCCACGACGCCTACCTGAACGC
CGTCGTGGGAACCGCCCTGATCAAAAAGTACCCTAAGCTGGAAAGCGAGTTCGTGTACGGCGACTACAAG
GTGTACGACGTGCGGAAGATGATCGCCAAGAGCGAGCAGGAAATCGGCAAGGCTACCGCCAAGTACTTCT
TCTACAGCAACATCATGAACTTTTTCAAGACCGAGATTACCCTGGCCAACGGCGAGATCCGGAAGCGGCC
TCTGATCGAGACAAACGGCGAAACCGGGGAGATCGTGTGGGATAAGGGCCGGGATTTTGCCACCGTGCGG
AAAGTGCTGAGCATGCCCCAAGTGAATATCGTGAAAAAGACCGAGGTGCAGACAGGCGGCTTCAGCAAAG
AGTCTATCCTGCCCAAGAGGAACAGCGATAAGCTGATCGCCAGAAAGAAGGACTGGGACCCTAAGAAGTA
CGGCGGCTTCGACAGCCCCACCGTGGCCTATTCTGTGCTGGTGGTGGCCAAAGTGGAAAAGGGCAAGTCC
AAGAAACTGAAGAGTGTGAAAGAGCTGCTGGGGATCACCATCATGGAAAGAAGCAGCTTCGAGAAGAATC
CCATCGACTTTCTGGAAGCCAAGGGCTACAAAGAAGTGAAAAAGGACCTGATCATCAAGCTGCCTAAGTA
CTCCCTGTTCGAGCTGGAAAACGGCCGGAAGAGAATGCTGGCCTCTGCCGGCGAACTGCAGAAGGGAAAC
GAACTGGCCCTGCCCTCCAAATATGTGAACTTCCTGTACCTGGCCAGCCACTATGAGAAGCTGAAGGGCT
CCCCCGAGGATAATGAGCAGAAACAGCTGTTTGTGGAACAGCACAAGCACTACCTGGACGAGATCATCGA
GCAGATCAGCGAGTTCTCCAAGAGAGTGATCCTGGCCGACGCTAATCTGGACAAAGTGCTGTCCGCCTAC
AACAAGCACCGGGATAAGCCCATCAGAGAGCAGGCCGAGAATATCATCCACCTGTTTACCCTGACCAATC
TGGGAGCCCCTGCCGCCTTCAAGTACTTTGACACCACCATCGACCGGAAGAGGTACACCAGCACCAAAGA
GGTGCTGGACGCCACCCTGATCCACCAGAGCATCACCGGCCTGTACGAGACACGGATCGACCTGTCTCAG
CTGGGAGGCGACAAAAGGCCGGCGGCCACGAAAAAGGCCGGCCAGGCAAAAAAGAAAAAGGAATTCGGCA
GTGGAGAGGGCAGAGGAAGTCTGCTAACATGCGGTGACGTCGAGGAGAATCCTGGCCCAGTGAGCAAGGG
CGAGGAGCTGTTCACCGGGGTGGTGCCCATCCTGGTCGAGCTGGACGGCGACGTAAACGGCCACAAGTTC
AGCGTGTCCGGCGAGGGCGAGGGCGATGCCACCTACGGCAAGCTGACCCTGAAGTTCATCTGCACCACCG
GCAAGCTGCCCGTGCCCTGGCCCACCCTCGTGACCACCCTGACCTACGGCGTGCAGTGCTTCAGCCGCTA
CCCCGACCACATGAAGCAGCACGACTTCTTCAAGTCCGCCATGCCCGAAGGCTACGTCCAGGAGCGCACC
ATCTTCTTCAAGGACGACGGCAACTACAAGACCCGCGCCGAGGTGAAGTTCGAGGGCGACACCCTGGTGA
ACCGCATCGAGCTGAAGGGCATCGACTTCAAGGAGGACGGCAACATCCTGGGGCACAAGCTGGAGTACAA
CTACAACAGCCACAACGTCTATATCATGGCCGACAAGCAGAAGAACGGCATCAAGGTGAACTTCAAGATC
CGCCACAACATCGAGGACGGCAGCGTGCAGCTCGCCGACCACTACCAGCAGAACACCCCCATCGGCGACG
GCCCCGTGCTGCTGCCCGACAACCACTACCTGAGCACCCAGTCCGCCCTGAGCAAAGACCCCAACGAGAA
GCGCGATCACATGGTCCTGCTGGAGTTCGTGACCGCCGCCGGGATCACTCTCGGCATGGACGAGCTGTAC
AAGGAATTCTAACTAGAGCTCGCTGATCAGCCTCGACTGTGCCTTCTAGTTGCCAGCCATCTGTTGTTTG
CCCCTCCCCCGTGCCTTCCTTGACCCTGGAAGGTGCCACTCCCACTGTCCTTTCCTAATAAAATGAGGAA
ATTGCATCGCATTGTCTGAGTAGGTGTCATTCTATTCTGGGGGGTGGGGTGGGGCAGGACAGCAAGGGGG
AGGATTGGGAAGAGAATAGCAGGCATGCTGGGGAGCGGCCGCAGGAACCCCTAGTGATGGAGTTGGCCAC
TCCCTCTCTGCGCGCTCGCTCGCTCACTGAGGCCGGGCGACCAAAGGTCGCCCGACGCCCGGGCTTTGCC
CGGGCGGCCTCAGTGAGCGAGCGAGCGCGCAGCTGCCTGCAGGGGCGCCTGATGCGGTATTTTCTCCTTA
CGCATCTGTGCGGTATTTCACACCGCATA
[95 nt withheld, positions 6750-6844]
T
[46 nt withheld, positions 6846-6891]
C
[141 nt withheld, positions 6893-7033]
CCTTTGACGTTGGAGTCCACGTTCTTT
[37 nt withheld, positions 7061-7097]
ACTCTATCTCGGGCTATTCTTTTGATTTATAAGGGATTTTGCCGATTTCGGTCTATTGGTTAAAAAATGA
GCTGATTTAACAAAAATTTAACGCGAATTTTAACAAAATATTAACGTTTACAATTTTATGGTGCACTCTC
AGTACAATCTGCTCTGATGCCGCATAGTTAAGCCAGCCCCGACACCCGCCAACACCCGCTGACGCGCCCT
GACGGGCTTGTCTGCTCCCGGCATCCGCTTACAGACAAGCTGTGACCGTCTCCGGGAGCTGCATGTGTCA
GAGGTTTTCACCGTCATCACCGAAACGCGCGAGACGAAAGGGCCTCGTGATACGCCTATTTTTATAGGTT
AATGTCATGATAATAATGGTTTCTTAGACGTCAGGTGGCACTTTTCGGGGAAATGTGCGCGGAACCCCTA
TTTGTTTATTTTTCTAAATACATTCAAATATGTATCCGCTCATGAGACAATAACCCTGATAAATGCTTCA
ATAATATTGAAAAAGGAAGAGTATGAGTATTCAACATTTCCGTGTCGCCCTTATTCCCTTTTTTGCGGCA
TTTTGCCTTCCTGTTTTTGCTCACCCAGAAACGCTGGTGAAAGTAAAAGATGCTGAAGATCAGTTGGGTG
CACGAGTGGGTTACATCGAACTGGATCTCAACAGCGGTAAGATCCTTGAGAGTTTTCGCCCCGAAGAACG
TTTTCCAATGATGAGCACTTTTAAAGTTCTGCTATGTGGCGCGGTATTATCCCGTATTGACGCCGGGCAA
GAGCAACTCGGTCGCCGCATACACTATTCTCAGAATGACTTGGTTGAGTACTCACCAGTCACAGAAAAGC
ATCTTACGGATGGCATGACAGTAAGAGAATTATGCAGTGCTGCCATAACCATGAGTGATAACACTGCGGC
CAACTTACTTCTGACAACGATCGGAGGACCGAAGGAGCTAACCGCTTTTTTGCACAACATGGGGGATCAT
GTAACTCGCCTTGATCGTTGGGAACCGGAGCTGAATGAAGCCATACCAAACGACGAGCGTGACACCACGA
TGCCTGTAGCAATGGCAACAACGTTGCGCAAACTATTAACTGGCGAACTACTTACTCTAGCTTCCCGGCA
ACAATTAATAGACTGGATGGAGGCGGATAAAGTTGCAGGACCACTTCTGCGCTCGGCCCTTCCGGCTGGC
TGGTTTATTGCTGATAAATCTGGAGCCGGTGAGCGTGGAAGCCGCGGTATCATTGCAGCACTGGGGCCAG
ATGGTAAGCCCTCCCGTATCGTAGTTATCTACACGACGGGGAGTCAGGCAACTATGGATGAACGAAATAG
ACAGATCGCTGAGATAGGTGCCTCACTGATTAAGCATTGGTAACTGTCAGACCAAGTTTACTCATATATA
CTTTAGATTGATTTAAAACTTCATTTTTAATTTAAAAGGATCTAGGTGAAGATCCTTTTTGATAATCTCA
TGACCAAAATCCCTTAACGTGAGTTTTCGTTCCACTGAGCGTCAGACCCCGTAGAAAAGATCAAAGGATC
TTCTTGAGATCCTTTTTTTCTGCGCGTAATCTGCTGCTTGCAAACAAAAAAACCACCGCTACCAGCGGTG
GTTTGTTTGCCGGATCAAGAGCTACCAACTCTTTTTCCGAAGGTAACTGGCTTCAGCAGAGCGCAGATAC
CAAATACTGTTCTTCTAGTGTAGCCGTAGTTAGGCCACCACTTCAAGAACTCTGTAGCACCGCCTACATA
CCTCGCTCTGCTAATCCTGTTACCAGTGGCTGCTGCCAGTGGCGATAAGTCGTGTCTTACCGGGTTGGAC
TCAAGACGATAGTTACCGGATAAGGCGCAGCGGTCGGGCTGAACGGGGGGTTCGTGCACACAGCCCAGCT
TGGAGCGAACGACCTACACCGAACTGAGATACCTACAGCGTGAGCTATGAGAAAGCGCCACGCTTCCCGA
AGGGAGAAAGGCGGACAGGTATCCGGTAAGCGGCAGGGTCGGAACAGGAGAGCGCACGAGGGAGCTTCCA
GGGGGAAACGCCTGGTATCTTTATAGTCCTGTCGGGTTTCGCCACCTCTGACTTGAGCGTCGATTTTTGT
GATGCTCGTCAGGGGGGCGGAGCCTATGGAAAAACGCCAGCAACGCGGCCTTTTTACGGTTCCTGGCCTT
TTGCTGGCCTTTTGCTCACATGT
